>Addgene plasmid #48633 | roGFP_iL_pQE30 | depositor full sequence | sequence record 70382 | roGFP_iL_pQE30 sequence 4174 bps
CTCGAGAAATCATAAAAAATTTATTTGCTTTGTGAGCGGATAACAATCACAATAGATTCAATTGTGAGCG
GATAACAATTTCACACAGAATTCATTAAAGAGGAGAAATTAACTATGAGAGGATCGCATCACCATCACCA
TCACGGATCCATGAGTAAAGGAGAAGAACTTTTCACTGGAGTTGTCCCAATTCTTGTTGAATTAGATGGT
GATGTTAATGGGCACAAATTTTCTGTCAGTGGAGAGGGTGAAGGTGATGCAACATACGGAAAACTTACCC
TTAAATTTATTTCCACTACTGGAAAACTACCTGTTCCATGGCCAACACTTGTCACTACTCTGAGTTATGG
TGTTCAATGCTTTTCAAGATACCCAGATCATATGAAACGGCATGACTTTTTCAAGAGTGCCATGCCCGAA
GGTTATGTACAGGAAAGAACTATAAGCTTCAAAGATGACGGGAACTACAAGACACGTGCTGAAGTCAAGT
TTGAAGGTGATACCCTTGTTAATAGAATCGAGTTAAAAGGTATTGATTTTAAAGAAGATGGAAACATTCT
TGGACACAAATTGGAATACAACTATAACTGCTTGTCCAATGTATACATCATGGCAGACAAACAAAAGAAT
GGAATCAAAGCGAACTTCAAAACCAGACACAACATTGAAGATGGAAGCGTTCAACTAGCAGACCATTATC
AACAAAATACTCCAATTGGCGATGGCCCTGTCCTTTTACCAGACAACCATTACCTGTCCACATGCTCTGC
CCTTTCGAAAGATCCCAACGAAAAGAGAGACCACATGGTCCTTCTTGAGTTTGTAACAGCTGCTGGGATT
ACACATGGCATGGATGAACTATACAAATAATAACGATCCGAGCTCGAGATCTGCAGCCAAGCTTAATTAG
CTGAGCTTGGACTCCTGTTGATAGATCCAGTAATGACCTCAGAACTCCATCTGGATTTGTTCAGAACGCT
CGGTTGCCGCCGGGCGTTTTTTATTGGTGAGAATCCAAGCTAGCTTGGCGAGATTTTCAGGAGCTAAGGA
AGCTAAAATGGAGAAAAAAATCACTGGATATACCACCGTTGATATATCCCAATGGCATCGTAAAGAACAT
TTTGAGGCATTTCAGTCAGTTGCTCAATGTACCTATAACCAGACCGTTCAGCTGGATATTACGGCCTTTT
TAAAGACCGTAAAGAAAAATAAGCACAAGTTTTATCCGGCCTTTATTCACATTCTTGCCCGCCTGATGAA
TGCTCATCCGGAATTTCGTATGGCAATGAAAGACGGTGAGCTGGTGATATGGGATAGTGTTCACCCTTGT
TACACCGTTTTCCATGAGCAAACTGAAACGTTTTCATCGCTCTGGAGTGAATACCACGACGATTTCCGGC
AGTTTCTACACATATATTCGCAAGATGTGGCGTGTTACGGTGAAAACCTGGCCTATTTCCCTAAAGGGTT
TATTGAGAATATGTTTTTCGTCTCAGCCAATCCCTGGGTGAGTTTCACCAGTTTTGATTTAAACGTGGCC
AATATGGACAACTTCTTCGCCCCCGTTTTCACCATGGGCAAATATTATACGCAAGGCGACAAGGTGCTGA
TGCCGCTGGCGATTCAGGTTCATCATGCCGTCTGTGATGGCTTCCATGTCGGCAGAATGCTTAATGAATT
ACAACAGTACTGCGATGAGTGGCAGGGCGGGGCGTAATTTTTTTAAGGCAGTTATTGGTGCCCTTAAACG
CCTGGGGTAATGACTCTCTAGCTTGAGGCATCAAATAAAACGAAAGGCTCAGTCGAAAGACTGGGCCTTT
CGTTTTATCTGTTGTTTGTCGGTGAACGCTCTCCTGAGTAGGACAAATCCGCCGCTCTAGAGCTGCCTCG
CGCGTTTCGGTGATGACGGTGAAAACCTCTGACACATGCAGCTCCCGGAGACGGTCACAGCTTGTCTGTA
AGCGGATGCCGGGAGCAGACAAGCCCGTCAGGGCGCGTCAGCGGGTGTTGGCGGGTGTCGGGGCGCAGCC
ATGACCCAGTCACGTAGCGATAGCGGAGTGTATACTGGCTTAACTATGCGGCATCAGAGCAGATTGTACT
GAGAGTGCACCATATGCGGTGTGAAATACCGCACAGATGCGTAAGGAGAAAATACCGCATCAGGCGCTCT
TCCGCTTCCTCGCTCACTGACTCGCTGCGCTCGGTCTGTCGGCTGCGGCGAGCGGTATCAGCTCACTCAA
AGGCGGTAATACGGTTATCCACAGAATCAGGGGATAACGCAGGAAAGAACATGTGAGCAAAAGGCCAGCA
AAAGGCCAGGAACCGTAAAAAGGCCGCGTTGCTGGCGTTTTTCCATAGGCTCCGCCCCCCTGACGAGCAT
CACAAAAATCGACGCTCAAGTCAGAGGTGGCGAAACCCGACAGGACTATAAAGATACCAGGCGTTTCCCC
CTGGAAGCTCCCTCGTGCGCTCTCCTGTTCCGACCCTGCCGCTTACCGGATACCTGTCCGCCTTTCTCCC
TTCGGGAAGCGTGGCGCTTTCTCAATGCTCACGCTGTAGGTATCTCAGTTCGGTGTAGGTCGTTCGCTCC
AAGCTGGGCTGTGTGCACGAACCCCCCGTTCAGCCCGACCGCTGCGCCTTATCCGGTAACTATCGTCTTG
AGTCCAACCCGGTAAGACACGACTTATCGCCACTGGCAGCAGCCACTGGTAACAGGATTAGCAGAGCGAG
GTATGTAGGCGGTGCTACAGAGTTCTTGAAGTGGTGGCCTAACTACGGCTACACTAGAAGGACAGTATTT
GGTATCTGCGCTCTGCTGAAGCCAGTTACCTTCGGAAAAAGAGTTGGTAGCTCTTGATCCGGCAAACAAA
CCACCGCTGGTAGCGGTGGTTTTTTTGTTTGCAAGCAGCAGATTACGCGCAGAAAAAAAGGATCTCAAGA
AGATCCTTTGATCTTTTCTACGGGGTCTGACGCTCAGTGGAACGAAAACTCACGTTAAGGGATTTTGGTC
ATGAGATTATCAAAAAGGATCTTCACCTAGATCCTTTTAAATTAAAAATGAAGTTTTAAATCAATCTAAA
GTATATATGAGTAAACTTGGTCTGACAGTTACCAATGCTTAATCAGTGAGGCACCTATCTCAGCGATCTG
TCTATTTCGTTCATCCATAGCTGCCTGACTCCCCGTCGTGTAGATAACTACGATACGGGAGGGCTTACCA
TCTGGCCCCAGTGCTGCAATGATACCGCGAGACCCACGCTCACCGGCTCCAGATTTATCAGCAATAAACC
AGCCAGCCGGAAGGGCCGAGCGCAGAAGTGGTCCTGCAACTTTATCCGCCTCCATCCAGTCTATTAATTG
TTGCCGGGAAGCTAGAGTAAGTAGTTCGCCAGTTAATAGTTTGCGCAACGTTGTTGCCATTGCTACAGGC
ATCGTGGTGTCACGCTCGTCGTTTGGTATGGCTTCATTCAGCTCCGGTTCCCAACGATCAAGGCGAGTTA
CATGATCCCCCATGTTGTGCAAAAAAGCGGTTAGCTCCTTCGGTCCTCCGATCGTTGTCAGAAGTAAGTT
GGCCGCAGTGTTATCACTCATGGTTATGGCAGCACTGCATAATTCTCTTACTGTCATGCCATCCGTAAGA
TGCTTTTCTGTGACTGGTGAGTACTCAACCAAGTCATTCTGAGAATAGTGTATGCGGCGACCGAGTTGCT
CTTGCCCGGCGTCAATACGGGATAATACCGCGCCACATAGCAGAACTTTAAAAGTGCTCATCATTGGAAA
ACGTTCTTCGGGGCGAAAACTCTCAAGGATCTTACCGCTGTTGAGATCCAGTTCGATGTAACCCACTCGT
GCACCCAACTGATCTTCAGCATCTTTTACTTTCACCAGCGTTTCTGGGTGAGCAAAAACAGGAAGGCAAA
ATGCCGCAAAAAAGGGAATAAGGGCGACACGGAAATGTTGAATACTCATACTCTTCCTTTTTCAATATTA
TTGAAGCATTTATCAGGGTTATTGTCTCATGAGCGGATACATATTTGAATGTATTTAGAAAAATAAACAA
ATAGGGGTTCCGCGCACATTTCCCCGAAAAGTGCCACCTGACGTCTAAGAAACCATTATTATCATGACAT
TAACCTATAAAAATAGGCGTATCACGAGGCCCTTTCGTCTTCAC
Features (pLannotate 1.2.2; 13 found; start..end, strand, type, name):
     30..46      +  protein_bind   lac operator: The lac repressor binds to the lac operator to inhibit transcription in E. coli. This inhibition can be relieved by adding lactose or isopropyl-β-D-thiogalactopyranoside (IPTG). lac repressor encoded by lacI
     62..78      +  protein_bind   lac operator: The lac repressor binds to the lac operator to inhibit transcription in E. coli. This inhibition can be relieved by adding lactose or isopropyl-β-D-thiogalactopyranoside (IPTG). lac repressor encoded by lacI
    127..144     +  CDS            7xHis (fragment): 6xHis affinity tag
    151..867     +  CDS            roGFP2: roGFP2 is a basic (constitutively fluorescent) green fluorescent protein published in 2004, derived from Aequorea victoria.
    920..1014    +  terminator     lambda t0 terminator: transcription terminator from phage lambda
   1029..1057    +  promoter       cat promoter (fragment): promoter of the E. coli cat gene encoding chloramphenicol acetyltransferase
   1058..1714    +  CDS            cat: CAT_ECOLX - Experimental evidence at protein level: Swiss-Prot protein existence level 1. This enzyme is an effector of chloramphenicol resistance in bacteria. From Escherichia coli. This protein is used as a marker in many commonly used cloning vectors, such as pACYC184.
   1782..1868    +  terminator     rrnB T1 terminator: Escherichia coli rrnB; transcription terminator T1 from the E. coli rrnB gene
   1881..1922    +  CDS            rop (fragment): Rop protein, which maintains plasmids at low copy number; rop
   2024..2164    +  misc_feature   bom: basis of mobility region from pBR322
   2350..2938    -  rep_origin     ori: high-copy-number ColE1/pMB1/pBR322/pUC origin of replication
   3109..3969    -  CDS            AmpR: β-lactamase; bla; confers resistance to ampicillin, carbenicillin, and related antibiotics
   3970..4074    -  promoter       AmpR promoter: bla
