[The description below was written by a language model from this plasmid's Addgene catalogue record and pLannotate feature annotations shown in this document.]
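Description:
roGFP_iL_pQE30 is a 4,174 bp bacterial expression plasmid built on the pQE30 backbone, designed to produce a His-tagged, redox-sensitive green fluorescent protein in E. coli. It replicates from a high-copy ColE1/pMB1-type origin and is selected with ampicillin through the β-lactamase gene and its own promoter. The annotation also finds backbone remnants: a pBR322 bom region, a small rop fragment, and a cat coding sequence preceded by only a fragment of its promoter. Chloramphenicol is not listed as a selection for this plasmid.

The expression cassette begins with two lac operator sites, which place transcription under lac repressor control so that it can be induced with IPTG. The promoter itself is not annotated in the feature table. Downstream lies a backbone-encoded N-terminal 6xHis tag fused in frame to the roughly 750 bp insert, which was cloned between BamHI and XhoI sites and is followed by the phage lambda t0 terminator. An rrnB T1 terminator lies further downstream, after cat. The insert is recorded as a jellyfish (Aequorea victoria) roGFP1 derivative, roGFPiL, carrying the redox-active cysteine pair at positions 147 and 204 plus a leucine inserted at position 147b. The automated annotation labels this coding sequence roGFP2, which probably reflects a match to a closely related variant rather than a real discrepancy.

The depositor notes that the plasmid should be kept in the M15 strain, whose pREP4 helper plasmid supplies repressor. This prevents leaky expression and so avoids selective pressure favouring rearranged versions of the gene. The construct serves for producing and affinity-purifying recombinant roGFPiL, a probe the associated publication applied to measuring thiol redox in the endoplasmic reticulum.
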