Addgene plasmid #48633: roGFP_iL_pQE30
Purpose: Bacterial expression vector encoding for the 6XHis tagged redox probe roGFPiL (roGFP C147, L147b, C204)
Depositing lab: David Ron. Depositing organization: University of Cambridge. Publication: Lifetime imaging of a fluorescent protein sensor reveals surprising stability of ER thiol redox. Avezov E, Cross BC, Kaminski Schierle GS, Winters M, Harding HP, Melo EP, Kaminski CF, Ron D. J Cell Biol. 2013 Apr 15;201(2):337-49. doi: 10.1083/jcb.201211155. PubMed 23589496.
Backbone
  Vector backbone: pQE30
  Backbone size w/o insert (bp): 3418
  Total vector size (bp): 4174
Growth in bacteria
  Bacterial resistance: Ampicillin, 100 μg/mL
  Growth temperature: 37°C
  Growth strain: M15
  Copy number: High Copy
Gene/Insert
  Gene/Insert name: roGFP1
  Species: jellyfish
  Insert size (bp): 756
  Mutation: insertion L147B
  Tag / fusion protein: HisTag (N terminal on backbone)
  Cloning method: Restriction Enzyme; 5′ cloning site BamH1 (unknown if destroyed); 3′ cloning site XhoI (unknown if destroyed)
  Sequencing primers: 5′ pQEForward; 3′ pQEReverse
Resource information
  A portion of this plasmid was derived from a plasmid made by: James Remington U. Oregon USA
Terms and licenses: Academic/Nonprofit Terms; Industry Terms: Not Available to Industry
Depositor comments: This plasmids needs to be amplified and maintained in M15 at all times as this strain has the pREP4 repressor vector that prevents undesired expression (it's important to maintain the plasmid when the protein is not expressed even if it's believed to be inert for the bacteria, to avoid selective pressure in favour of recombinant versions of the gene).
How to cite: roGFP_iL_pQE30 was a gift from David Ron (Addgene plasmid # 48633 ; http://n2t.net/addgene:48633 ; RRID:Addgene_48633)
