>Addgene plasmid #48633 | roGFP_iL_pQE30 | addgene partial sequence | sequence record 72291 | pQE-Fwd 5'-CCCGAAAAGTGCCACCTG-3'
TTATTATCATGACATTAACCTATAAAAATAGGCGTATCACGAGGCCCTTTCGTCTTCACCTCGAGAAATC
ATAAAAAATTTATTTGCTTTGTGAGCGGATAACAATCACAATAGATTCAATTGTGAGCGGATAACAATTT
CACACAGAATTCATTAAAGAGGAGAAATTAACTATGAGAGGATCGCATCACCATCACCATCACGGATCCA
TGAGTAAAGGAGAAGAACTTTTCACTGGAGTTGTCCCAATTCTTGTTGAATTAGATGGTGATGTTAATGG
GCACAAATTTTCTGTCAGTGGAGAGGGTGAAGGTGATGCAACATACGGAAAACTTACCCTTAAATTTATT
TCCACTACTGGAAAACTACCTGTTCCATGGCCAACACTTGTCACTACTCTGAGTTATGGTGTTCAATGCT
TTTCAAGATACCCAGATCATATGAAACGGCATGACTTTTTCAAGAGTGCCATGCCCGAAGGTTATGTACA
GGAAAGAACTATAAGCTTCAAAGATGACGGGAACTACAAGACACGTGCTGAAGTCAAGTTTGAAGGTGAT
ACCCTTGTTAATAGAATCGAGTTAAAAGGTATTGATTTTAAAGAAGATGGAAACATTCTTGGACACAAAT
TGGAATACAACTATAACTGCTTGTCCAATGTATACATCATGGCAGACAAACAAAAGAATGGAATCAAAGC
GAACTTCAAAACCAGACACAACATTGAAGATGGAAGCGTTCAACTAGCAGACCATTATCAACAAAATACT
CCAATTGGCGATGGCCCTGTCCTTTTACCAGACAACCATTACCTGTCCACATGCTCTGCCCTTTCGAAAG
ATCCCAACGAAAAGAGAGACCACATGGTCCTTCTTGAGTTTGTAACAGCTGCTGGGATTACACATGGCAT
GGATGAACTATACAAATAATAACGATCCGAGCTCGAGATCTGCAGCCAAGCTTAATTAGCTGAGCTTGGA
CTCCTGTTGATAGATCCAGTAATGACCTCAGAAC
